>Addgene plasmid #165433 | CMV-tdTomato-P2A-paCaMKII(K42M) | addgene full sequence | sequence record 325975 | Addgene NGS Result
TCCCCTGCGTTATCCCCTGATTCTGTGGATAACCGTATTACCGCCATGCATTAGTTATTAATAGTAATCA
ATTACGGGGTCATTAGTTCATAGCCCATATATGGAGTTCCGCGTTACATAACTTACGGTAAATGGCCCGC
CTGGCTGACCGCCCAACGACCCCCGCCCATTGACGTCAATAATGACGTATGTTCCCATAGTAACGCCAAT
AGGGACTTTCCATTGACGTCAATGGGTGGAGTATTTACGGTAAACTGCCCACTTGGCAGTACATCAAGTG
TATCATATGCCAAGTACGCCCCCTATTGACGTCAATGACGGTAAATGGCCCGCCTGGCATTATGCCCAGT
ACATGACCTTATGGGACTTTCCTACTTGGCAGTACATCTACGTATTAGTCATCGCTATTACCATGGTGAT
GCGGTTTTGGCAGTACATCAATGGGCGTGGATAGCGGTTTGACTCACGGGGATTTCCAAGTCTCCACCCC
ATTGACGTCAATGGGAGTTTGTTTTGGCACCAAAATCAACGGGACTTTCCAAAATGTCGTAACAACTCCG
CCCCATTGACGCAAATGGGCGGTAGGCGTGTACGGTGGGAGGTCTATATAAGCAGAGCTGGTTTAGTGAA
CCGTCAGATCCGCTAGCGCTACCGGTCGCCACCATGGTGAGCAAGGGCGAGGAGGTCATCAAAGAGTTCA
TGCGCTTCAAGGTGCGCATGGAGGGCTCCATGAACGGCCACGAGTTCGAGATCGAGGGCGAGGGCGAGGG
CCGCCCCTACGAGGGCACCCAGACCGCCAAGCTGAAGGTGACCAAGGGCGGCCCCCTGCCCTTCGCCTGG
GACATCCTGTCCCCCCAGTTCATGTACGGCTCCAAGGCGTACGTGAAGCACCCCGCCGACATCCCCGATT
ACAAGAAGCTGTCCTTCCCCGAGGGCTTCAAGTGGGAGCGCGTGATGAACTTCGAGGACGGCGGTCTGGT
GACCGTGACCCAGGACTCCTCCCTGCAGGACGGCACGCTGATCTACAAGGTGAAGATGCGCGGCACCAAC
TTCCCCCCCGACGGCCCCGTAATGCAGAAGAAGACCATGGGCTGGGAGGCCTCCACCGAGCGCCTGTACC
CCCGCGACGGCGTGCTGAAGGGCGAGATCCACCAGGCCCTGAAGCTGAAGGACGGCGGCCACTACCTGGT
GGAGTTCAAGACCATCTACATGGCCAAGAAGCCCGTGCAACTGCCCGGCTACTACTACGTGGACACCAAG
CTGGACATCACCTCCCACAACGAGGACTACACCATCGTGGAACAGTACGAGCGCTCCGAGGGCCGCCACC
ACCTGTTCCTGGGGCATGGCACCGGCAGCACCGGCAGCGGCAGCTCCGGCACCGCCTCCTCCGAGGACAA
CAACATGGCCGTCATCAAAGAGTTCATGCGCTTCAAGGTGCGCATGGAGGGCTCCATGAACGGCCACGAG
TTCGAGATCGAGGGCGAGGGCGAGGGCCGCCCCTACGAGGGCACCCAGACCGCCAAGCTGAAGGTGACCA
AGGGCGGCCCCCTGCCCTTCGCCTGGGACATCCTGTCCCCCCAGTTCATGTACGGCTCCAAGGCGTACGT
GAAGCACCCCGCCGACATCCCCGATTACAAGAAGCTGTCCTTCCCCGAGGGCTTCAAGTGGGAGCGCGTG
ATGAACTTCGAGGACGGCGGTCTGGTGACCGTGACCCAGGACTCCTCCCTGCAGGACGGCACGCTGATCT
ACAAGGTGAAGATGCGCGGCACCAACTTCCCCCCCGACGGCCCCGTAATGCAGAAGAAGACCATGGGCTG
GGAGGCCTCCACCGAGCGCCTGTACCCCCGCGACGGCGTGCTGAAGGGCGAGATCCACCAGGCCCTGAAG
CTGAAGGACGGCGGCCGCTACCTGGTGGAGTTCAAGACCATCTACATGGCCAAGAAGCCCGTGCAACTGC
CCGGCTACTACTACGTGGACACCAAGCTGGACATCACCTCCCACAACGAGGACTACACCATCGTGGAACA
GTACGAGCGCTCCGAGGGCCGCCACCACCTGTTCCTGTACGGCATGGACGAGCTGTACAAGGGAAGCGGA
GCCACTAACTTCTCCCTGTTGAAACAAGCAGGGGATGTCGAAGAGAATCCCGGGCCAGGATCTCGAGCTA
TGGCTACCATCACCTGCACCCGATTCACGGAAGAGTACCAGCTCTTCGAGGAACTGGGAAAGGGAGCCTT
CTCCGTGGTGCGCAGGTGTGTGAAGGTGCTGGCTGGCCAGGAGTATGCTGCCATGATTATCAACACCAAG
AAGCTCTCAGCCAGAGATCACCAGAAGTTGGAACGCGAGGCCCGCATCTGCCGCTTGTTGAAGCACCCCA
ATATCGTCCGACTCCATGACAGCATCTCCGAGGAGGGGCACCACTACCTTATCTTCGATCTGGTCACTGG
TGGGGAGCTGTTCGAAGACATTGTGGCCCGGGAGTATTACAGTGAGGCTGATGCCAGCCACTGTATCCAG
CAGATCCTGGAGGCTGTGCTACACTGTCACCAGATGGGGGTGGTGCATCGCGACCTGAAGCCTGAGAATC
TGTTGCTGGCTTCGAAGCTCAAGGGTGCTGCGGTGAAGCTGGCAGACTTTGGCCTGGCCATAGAGGTTGA
GGGAGAGCAGCAGGCATGGTTTGGGTTCGCAGGGACACCTGGATACCTCTCCCCAGAAGTGCTGCGGAAG
GACCCATACGGGAAGCCTGTGGACCTGTGGGCCTGTGGCGTCATCCTGTATATCTTGCTGGTTGGGTATC
CCCCATTCTGGGATGAGGACCAGCACCGCCTGTACCAGCAGATCAAAGCTGGTGCCTACGATTTCCCATC
ACCAGAATGGGACACCGTCACCCCGGAAGCCAAGGATCTGATCAATAAGATGCTGACCATCAACCCGTCC
AAACGCATCACGGCCGCTGAGGCTCTCAAGCACCCCTGGATCTCGCACCGCTCCAAGCTTCTGGAACGCA
TTGAAAAAAACTTTGTGATTACCGATCCGCGCCTGCCGGATAACCCGATTATTTTTGCGAGCGATAGCTT
TCTGCAGCTGACCGAATATAGCCGCGAAGAAATTCTGGGCCGCAACTGCCGCTTTCTGCAGGGCCCGGAA
ACCGATCGCGCGACCGTGCGCAAAATTCGCGATGCGATTGATAACCAGACCGAAGTGACCGTGCAGCTGA
TTAACTATACCAAAAGCGGCAAAAAATTTTGGAACCTGTTTCATCTGCAGCCGATGCGCGATCAGAAAGG
CGATGTGCAGTATTTTATTGGCGTGCAGCTGGATGGCACCGAACATGTGCGCGATGCGGCGGAACGCGAA
GGCGTGATGCTGATTAAAAAAACCGCGGAAAACATTGATGAAGCGGCGAAAGAGCTCGAATTCGCCAAGT
GCATGCACAGACAGGAGACCGTGGACTGCCTGAAGAAGTTCAATGCCAGGAGGAAACTGAAGGGAGCCAT
CCTCACCACTATGCTGGCCACCAGGAACTTCTCCGTGCGCAAACAGGAAATTATCAAAGTGACAGAGCAG
CTGATCGAAGCCATAAGCAATGGAGACTTTGAATCCTACACGAAGATGTGCGACCCTGGAATGACAGCCT
TTGAACCGGAGGCCCTGGGGAACCTGGTCGAGGGCCTGGACCTTCATCGATTCTATTTTGAAAACCTGTG
GTCCCGGAACAGCAAGCCCGTGCACACCACCATCCTGAACCCTCACGTCCACCTGATGGGTGACGAGTCA
GCCTGCATCACCTACATCCGCACCACTCAGTACCTGGATGCGGGTGGCATCCCCCGCACGGCCCAGTCAG
AGGAGACCCGTGTCTGGCACCGCAGGGATGGAAAATGGCAGATCGTCCACTTCCACAGATCAGGGGCGCC
CTCCGTCCTGCCCCATGGATCCTAAGCGGCCGCGACACTAGATCATAATCAGCCATACCACATTTGTAGA
GGTTTTACTTGCTTTAAAAAACCTCCCACACCTCCCCCTGAACCTGAAACATAAAATGAATGCAATTGTT
GTTGTTAACTTGTTTATTGCAGCTTATAATGGTTACAAATAAAGCAATAGCATCACAAATTTCACAAATA
AAGCATTTTTTTCACTGCATTCTAGTTGTGGTTTGTCCAAACTCATCAATGTATCTTAACGC
[126 nt withheld, positions 4193-4318]
C
[91 nt withheld, positions 4320-4410]
A
[49 nt withheld, positions 4412-4460]
CCTTTGACGTTGGAGTCCACGTTCTTT
[37 nt withheld, positions 4488-4524]
ACCCTATCTCGGTCTATTCTTTTGATTTATAAGGGATTTTGCCGATTTCGGCCTATTGGTTAAAAAATGA
GCTGATTTAACAAAAATTTAACGCGAATTTTAACAAAATATTAACGCTTACAATTTCCTCTAGATAATAA
TGGTTTCTTAGACGTCAGGTGGCACTTTTCGGGGAAATGTGCGCGGAACCCCTATTTGTTTATTTTTCTA
AATACATTCAAATATGTATCCGCTCATGAGACAATAACCCTGATAAATGCTTCAATAATATTGAAAAAGG
AAGAGTATGAGTATTCAACATTTCCGTGTCGCCCTTATTCCCTTTTTTGCGGCATTTTGCCTTCCTGTTT
TTGCTCACCCAGAAACGCTGGTGAAAGTAAAAGATGCTGAAGATCAGTTGGGTGCACGAGTGGGTTACAT
CGAACTGGATCTCAACAGCGGTAAGATCCTTGAGAGTTTTCGCCCCGAAGAACGTTTTCCAATGATGAGC
ACTTTTAAAGTTCTGCTATGTGGCGCGGTATTATCCCGTATTGACGCCGGGCAAGAGCAACTCGGTCGCC
GCATACACTATTCTCAGAATGACTTGGTTGAGTACTCACCAGTCACAGAAAAGCATCTTACGGATGGCAT
GACAGTAAGAGAATTATGCAGTGCTGCCATAACCATGAGTGATAACACTGCGGCCAACTTACTTCTGACA
ACGATCGGAGGACCGAAGGAGCTAACCGCTTTTTTGCACAACATGGGGGATCATGTAACTCGCCTTGATC
GTTGGGAACCGGAGCTGAATGAAGCCATACCAAACGACGAGCGTGACACCACGATGCCTGTAGCAATGGC
AACAACGTTGCGCAAACTATTAACTGGCGAACTACTTACTCTAGCTTCCCGGCAACAACTGATAGACTGG
ATGGAGGCGGATAAAGTTGCAGGACCACTTCTGCGCTCGGCCCTTCCGGCTGGCTGGTTTATTGCTGATA
AATCTGGAGCCGGTGAGCGTGGGTCTCGCGGTATCATTGCAGCACTGGGGCCAGATGGTAAGCCCTCCCG
TATCGTAGTTATCTACACGACGGGGAGTCAGGCAACTATGGATGAACGAAATAGACAGATCGCTGAGATA
GGTGCCTCACTGATTAAGCATTGGTAACTGTCAGACCAAGTTTACTCATATATACTTTAGATTGATTTAA
AACTTCATTTTTAATTTAAAAGGATCTAGGTGAAGATCCTTTTTGATAATCTCATGACCAAAATCCCTTA
ACGTGAGTTTTCGTTCCACTGAGCGTCAGACCCCGTAGAAAAGATCAAAGGATCTTCTTGAGATCCTTTT
TTTCTGCGCGTAATCTGCTGCTTGCAAACAAAAAAACCACCGCTACCAGCGGTGGTTTGTTTGCCGGATC
AAGAGCTACCAACTCTTTTTCCGAAGGTAACTGGCTTCAGCAGAGCGCAGATACCAAATACTGTTCTTCT
AGTGTAGCCGTAGTTAGGCCACCACTTCAAGAACTCTGTAGCACCGCCTACATACCTCGCTCTGCTAATC
CTGTTACCAGTGGCTGCTGCCAGTGGCGATAAGTCGTGTCTTACCGGGTTGGACTCAAGACGATAGTTAC
CGGATAAGGCGCAGCGGTCGGGCTGAACGGGGGGTTCGTGCACACAGCCCAGCTTGGAGCGAACGACCTA
CACCGAACTGAGATACCTACAGCGTGAGCTATGAGAAAGCGCCACGCTTCCCGAAGGGAGAAAGGCGGAC
AGGTATCCGGTAAGCGGCAGGGTCGGAACAGGAGAGCGCACGAGGGAGCTTCCAGGGGGAAACGCCTGGT
ATCTTTATAGTCCTGTCGGGTTTCGCCACCTCTGACTTGAGCGTCGATTTTTGTGATGCTCGTCAGGGGG
GCGGAGCCTATGGAAAAACGCCAGCAACGCGGCCTTTTTACGGTTCCTGGCCTTTTGCTGGCCTTTTGCT
CACATGGCTCGACAGA
Features (pLannotate 1.2.2; 11 found; start..end, strand, type, name):
     10..44      +  rep_origin     RSF ori (fragment): Plasmids containing the RSF 1030 origin of replication can be propagated in E. coli cells that contain additional plasmids with compatible origins.
    112..415     +  enhancer       CMV enhancer: human cytomegalovirus immediate early enhancer
    416..619     +  promoter       CMV promoter: human cytomegalovirus (CMV) immediate early promoter
    664..2091    +  CDS            tdTomato: tdTomato is a basic (constitutively fluorescent) orange fluorescent protein published in 2004, derived from Discosoma sp.. It is reported to be a somewhat slowly-maturing tandem dimer with low acid sensitivity.
   2170..3924    +  CDS            CAMK2G: KCC2G_HUMAN - Also known as CAMK, CAMK-II, CAMKG. Experimental evidence at protein level: Swiss-Prot protein existence level 1. Calcium/calmodulin-dependent protein kinase that functions autonomously after Ca(2+)/calmodulin-binding and autophosphorylation, and is involved in sarcoplasmic reticulum Ca(2+) transport in skeletal muscle and may function in dendritic spine and synapse formation and neuronal plasticity. In slow-twitch muscles, is involved in regulation of sarcoplasmic reticulum (SR) Ca(2+) transport and in fast-twitch muscle participates in the control of Ca(2+) release from the SR
   3961..4044    +  CDS            large T antigen (fragment): large T antigen from SV40 (simian virus 40)
   4067..4188    +  polyA_signal   SV40 poly(A) signal: SV40 polyadenylation signal
   4195..4623    +  rep_origin     f1 ori (sequence partly withheld): f1 bacteriophage origin of replication; arrow indicates direction of (+) strand synthesis
   4706..4810    +  promoter       AmpR promoter: bla
   4811..5671    +  CDS            AmpR: β-lactamase; bla; confers resistance to ampicillin, carbenicillin, and related antibiotics
   5842..6430    +  rep_origin     ori: high-copy-number ColE1/pMB1/pBR322/pUC origin of replication
