[The description below was written by a language model from this plasmid's Addgene catalogue record and pLannotate feature annotations shown in this document.]
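Description:
CMV-tdTomato-P2A-paCaMKII(K42M) is a 6.5 kb mammalian expression plasmid built on a customized backbone. It is propagated in E. coli as a high-copy plasmid through a ColE1/pUC-type origin and selected with ampicillin via the β-lactamase (AmpR) gene under its own bla promoter. An f1 phage origin is also present. The short RSF ori and SV40 large T antigen fragments flagged in the annotation are partial matches, the latter lying just upstream of the SV40 polyadenylation signal, and are best read as backbone remnants rather than functional parts. No mammalian selection marker is annotated, which suggests use by transient transfection.

The payload is a single 3,282 bp open reading frame driven by the human cytomegalovirus immediate-early enhancer and promoter and terminated by the SV40 poly(A) signal. It encodes the tandem-dimer orange-red fluorescent protein tdTomato, followed by a P2A self-cleaving peptide (named in the construct title but not separately annotated) and then photoactivatable CaMKII. Ribosomal skipping at P2A yields tdTomato and paCaMKII as separate proteins from one transcript, so red fluorescence marks expressing cells and their morphology without being fused to the kinase. The automated annotation labels the kinase region by similarity to human CAMK2G, whereas the catalogue lists the insert as rat plus synthetic sequence. The record does not specify the CaMKII isoform or the light-sensing module. The K42M substitution renders the kinase catalytically dead, so the plasmid serves as a negative control for experiments in which light-activated CaMKII is used to induce synaptic plasticity at single synapses, allowing effects of illumination or protein expression to be separated from those of kinase activity.
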