Addgene plasmid #165433: CMV-tdTomato-P2A-paCaMKII(K42M)
Purpose: Expresses tdTomato and photoactivatable CaMKII(K42M: Kinase dead) in mammalian cells as a negative control.
Depositing lab: Hideji Murakoshi. Publication: Photoactivatable CaMKII induces synaptic plasticity in single synapses. Shibata ACE, Ueda HH, Eto K, Onda M, Sato A, Ohba T, Nabekura J, Murakoshi H. Nat Commun. 2021 Feb 2;12(1):751. doi: 10.1038/s41467-021-21025-6. PubMed 33531495.
Backbone
  Vector backbone: Customized Vector
  Vector type: Mammalian Expression
Growth in bacteria
  Bacterial resistance: Ampicillin, 100 μg/mL
  Growth temperature: 37°C
  Growth strain: DH5alpha
  Copy number: High Copy
Gene/Insert
  Gene/Insert name: tdTomato-P2A-paCaMKII(K42M)
  Species: R. norvegicus (rat), Synthetic
  Insert size (bp): 3282
  Mutation: K42M: Kinase dead mutation
  Promoter: CMV
  Tag / fusion protein: tdTomato (N terminal on insert)
  Cloning method: Restriction Enzyme; 5′ cloning site AgeI (unknown if destroyed); 3′ cloning site BamHI (unknown if destroyed)
Terms and licenses: Academic/Nonprofit Terms; Industry Terms: Not Available to Industry
How to cite: CMV-tdTomato-P2A-paCaMKII(K42M) was a gift from Hideji Murakoshi (Addgene plasmid # 165433 ; http://n2t.net/addgene:165433 ; RRID:Addgene_165433)
